>Addgene plasmid #138031 | MYMH 33 | addgene full sequence | sequence record 274847 | Addgene NGS Result
TTGGACTCCTGTTGATAGATCCAGTAATGACCTCAGAACTCCATCTGGATTTGTTCAGAACGCTCGGTTG
CCGCCGGGCGTTTTTTATTGGTGAGAATCCAGGGGTCCCCAATAATTACGATTTAAATTGGCGAAAATGA
GACGTTGATCGGCACGTAAGAGGTTCCAACTTTCACCATAATGAAATAAGATCACTACCGGGCGTATTTT
TTGAGTTATCGAGATTTTCAGGAGCTAAGGAAGCTAAAATGGAGAAAAAAATCACTGGATATACCACCGT
TGATATATCCCAATGGCATCGTAAAGAACATTTTGAGGCATTTCAGTCAGTTGCTCAATGTACCTATAAC
CAGACCGTTCAGCTGGATATTACGGCCTTTTTAAAGACCGTAAAGAAAAATAAGCACAAGTTTTATCCGG
CCTTTATTCACATTCTTGCCCGCCTGATGAATGCTCATCCGGAATTTCGTATGGCAATGAAAGACGGTGA
GCTGGTGATATGGGATAGTGTTCACCCTTGTTACACCGTTTTCCATGAGCAAACTGAAACGTTTTCATCG
CTCTGGAGTGAATACCACGACGATTTCCGGCAGTTTCTACACATATATTCGCAAGATGTGGCGTGTTACG
GTGAAAACCTGGCCTATTTCCCTAAAGGGTTTATTGAGAATATGTTTTTCGTCTCAGCCAATCCCTGGGT
GAGTTTCACCAGTTTTGATTTAAACGTGGCCAATATGGACAACTTCTTCGCCCCCGTTTTCACCATGGGC
AAATATTATACGCAAGGCGACAAGGTGCTGATGCCGCTGGCGATTCAGGTTCATCATGCCGTTTGTGATG
GCTTCCATGTCGGCAGAATGCTTAATGAATTACAACAGTACTGCGATGAGTGGCAGGGCGGGGCGTAATT
TGACTTTTGTCCTTTTCCGCTGCATAACCCTGCTTCGGGGTCATTATAGCGATTTTTTCGGTATATCCAT
CCTTTTTCGCACGATATACAGGATTTTGCCAAAGGGTTCGTGTAGACTTTCCTTGGTGTATCCAACGGCG
TCAGCCGGGCAGGATAGGTGAAGTAGGCCCACCCGCGAGCGGGTGTTCCTTCTTCACTGTCCCTTATTCG
CACCTGGCGGTGCTCAACGGGAATCCTGCTCTGCGAGGCTGGCCGTAGGCCGGCCCTACCGGCGCGGCAG
CGTTACCCGTGTCGGCGGCTCCAACGGCTCGCCATCGTCCAGAAAACACGGCTCATCGGGCATCGGCAGG
CGCTGCTGCCCGCGCCGTTCCCATTCCTCCGTTTCGGTCAAGGCTGGCAGGTCTGGTTCCATGCCCGGAA
TGCCGGGCTGGCTGGGCGGCTCCTCGCCGGGGCCGGTCGGTAGTTGCTGCTCGCCCGGATACAGGGTCGG
GATGCGGCGCAGGTCGCCATGCCCCAACAGCGATTCGTCCTGGTCGTCGTGATCAACCACCACGGCGGCA
CTGAACACCGACAGGCGCAACTGGTCGCGGGGCTGGCCCCACGCCACGCGGTCATTGACCACGTAGGCCG
ACACGGTGCCGGGGCCGTTGAGCTTCACGACGGAGATCCAGCGCTCGGCCACCAAGTCCTTGACTGCGTA
TTGGACCGTCCGCAAAGAACGTCCGATGAGCTTGGAAAGTGTCTTCTGGCTGACCACCACGGCGTTCTGG
TGGCCCATCTGCGCCACGAGGTGATGCAGCAGCATTGCCGCCGTGGGTTTCCTCGCAATAAGCCCGGCCC
ACGCCTCATGCGCTTTGCGTTCCGTTTGCACCCAGTGACCGGGCTTGTTCTTGGCTTGAATGCCGATTTC
TCTGGACTGCGTGGCCATGCTTATCTCCATGCGGTAGGGGTGCCGCACGGTTGCGGCACCATGCGCAATC
AGCTGCAACTTTTCGGCAGCGCGACAACAATTATGCGTTGCGTAAAAGTGGCAGTCAATTACAGATTTTC
TTTAACCTACGCAATGAGCTATTGCGGGGGGTGCCGCAATGAGCTGTTGCGTACCCCCCTTTTTTAAGTT
GTTGATTTTTAAGTCTTTCGCATTTCGCCCTATATCTAGTTCTTTGGTGCCCAAAGAAGGGCACCCCTGC
GGGGTTCCCCCACGCCTTCGGCGCGGCTCCCCCTCCGGCAAAAAGTGGCCCCTCCGGGGCTTGTTGATCG
ACTGCGCGGCCTTCGGCCTTGCCCAAGGTGGCGCTGCCCCCTTGGAACCCCCGCACTCGCCGCCGTGAGG
CTCGGGGGGCAGGCGGGCGGGCTTCGCCCTTCGACTGCCCCCACTCGCATAGGCTTGGGTCGTTCCAGGC
GCGTCAAGGCCAAGCCGCTGCGCGGTCGCTGCGCGAGCCTTGACCCGCCTTCCACTTGGTGTCCAACCGG
CAAGCGAAGCGCGCAGGCCGCAGGCCGGAGGCTTTTCCCCAGAGAAAATTAAAAAAATTGATGGGGCAAG
GCCGCAGGCCGCGCAGTTGGAGCCGGTGGGTATGTGGTCGAAGGCTGGGTAGCCGGTGGGCAATCCCTGT
GGTCAAGCTCGTGGGCAGGCGCAGCCTGTCCATCAGCTTGTCCAGCAGGGTTGTCCACGGGCCGAGCGAA
GCGAGCCAGCCGGTGGCCGCTCGCGGCCATCGTCCACATATCCACGGGCTGGCAAGGGAGCGCAGCGACC
GCGCAGGGCGAAGCCCGGAGAGCAAGCCCGTAGGGGGGGCGCGCCCAGCTGTCTAGGGCGGCGGATTTGT
CCTACTCAGGAGAGCGTTCACCGACAAACAACAGATAAAACGAAAGGCCCAGTCTTTCGACTGAGCCTTT
CGTTTTATTTGATGCCTTTAATTAAAGCGGATAACAATTTCACACAGGAGAATTCGCGGCCGCTTCTAGA
GAATTGTGAGCGGATAACAATTGACATTGTGAGCGGATAACAAGATACTGAGCACATACTAGAGAAAGAC
GAGAAATACTAGATGCGTAAAGGAGAAGAACTTTTCACTGGAGTTGTCCCAATTCTTGTTGAATTAGATG
GTGATGTTAATGGGCACAAATTTTCTGTCAGTGGAGAGGGTGAAGGTGATGCAACATACGGAAAACTTAC
CCTTAAATTTATTTGCACTACTGGAAAACTACCTGTTCCATGGCCAACACTTGTCACTACTTTCGGTTAT
GGTGTTCAATGCTTTGCGAGATACCCAGATCATATGAAACAGCATGACTTTTTCAAGAGTGCCATGCCCG
AAGGTTATGTACAGGAAAGAACTATATTTTTCAAAGATGACGGGAACTACAAGACACGTGCTGAAGTCAA
GTTTGAAGGTGATACCCTTGTTAATAGAATCGAGTTAAAAGGTATTGATTTTAAAGAAGATGGAAACATT
CTTGGACACAAATTGGAATACAACTATAACTCACACAATGTATACATCATGGCAGACAAACAAAAGAATG
GAATCAAAGTTAACTTCAAAATTAGACACAACATTGAAGATGGAAGCGTTCAACTAGCAGACCATTATCA
ACAAAATACTCCAATTGGCGATGGCCCTGTCCTTTTACCAGACAACCATTACCTGTCCACACAATCTGCC
CTTTCGAAAGATCCCAACGAAAAGAGAGACCACATGGTCCTTCTTGAGTTTGTAACAGCTGCTGGGATTA
CACATGGCATGGATGAACTATACAAATAATAATACTAGAGCCAGGCATCAAATAAAACGAAAGGCTCAGT
CGAAAGACTGGGCCTTTCGTTTTATCTGTTGTTTGTCGGTGAACGCTCTCTACTAGAGTCACACTGGCTC
ACCTTCGGGTGGGCCTTTCTGCGTTTATATACTAGTAGCGGCCGCTGCAGC
Features (pLannotate 1.2.2; 14 found; start..end, strand, type, name):
      4..98      +  terminator     lambda t0 terminator: transcription terminator from phage lambda
    146..248     +  promoter       cat promoter: promoter of the E. coli cat gene encoding chloramphenicol acetyltransferase
    249..905     +  CDS            cat: CAT_ECOLX - Experimental evidence at protein level: Swiss-Prot protein existence level 1. This enzyme is an effector of chloramphenicol resistance in bacteria. From Escherichia coli. This protein is used as a marker in many commonly used cloning vectors, such as pACYC184.
   1057..1165    +  oriT           oriT: incP origin of transfer
   1176..1838    -  CDS            pBBR1 Rep: replication protein for the broad-host-range plasmid pBBR1 from Bordetella bronchiseptica
   1839..2610    -  rep_origin     pBBR1 oriV: replication origin of the broad-host-range plasmid pBBR1 from Bordetella bronchiseptica; requires the pBBR1 Rep protein for replication
   2725..2811    -  terminator     rrnB T1 terminator: Escherichia coli rrnB; transcription terminator T1 from the E. coli rrnB gene
   2850..2871    +  misc_feature   BioBrick prefix: BioBrick prefix for parts that do not start with "ATG"
   2874..2890    +  protein_bind   lac operator: The lac repressor binds to the lac operator to inhibit transcription in E. coli. This inhibition can be relieved by adding lactose or isopropyl-β-D-thiogalactopyranoside (IPTG). lac repressor encoded by lacI
   2897..2913    +  protein_bind   lac operator: The lac repressor binds to the lac operator to inhibit transcription in E. coli. This inhibition can be relieved by adding lactose or isopropyl-β-D-thiogalactopyranoside (IPTG). lac repressor encoded by lacI
   2953..3666    +  CDS            hfriFP: hfriFP is a fluorescent protein published in 2013, derived from Herbaspirillum frisingense.
   3689..3760    +  terminator     rrnB T1 terminator: transcription terminator T1 from the E. coli rrnB gene
   3776..3803    +  terminator     T7Te terminator: phage T7 early transcription terminator
   3810..3830    +  misc_feature   BioBrick suffix: universal suffix for all parts
