[The description below was written by a language model from this plasmid's Addgene catalogue record and pLannotate feature annotations shown in this document.]
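Description:
MYMH 33 is a 3.8 kb broad-host-range bacterial expression plasmid built on pSEVA-331Bb, a BioBrick-compatible version of the SEVA 331 backbone. It replicates through the pBBR1 oriV together with the pBBR1 Rep protein, a system that functions in many Gram-negative species beyond E. coli. It also carries an incP oriT, so it can be mobilised by conjugation when transfer functions are supplied in trans. Selection is by chloramphenicol, through the cat gene expressed from its own promoter. The lambda t0 and rrnB T1 terminators flank the backbone modules and insulate them from the cargo region.

The cargo sits between a BioBrick prefix and suffix and is a reporter cassette designed to test a synthetic ribosome binding site variant, listed in the insert name as "6GC", with GFP as the readout. The feature table shows two lac operator sites just upstream of the reporter, which suggests a lac-regulated promoter, but neither the promoter nor the RBS is annotated and the record does not name the promoter. No lacI gene is annotated on the plasmid. The roughly 714 bp fluorescent protein ORF was labelled hfriFP by the automated annotation, whereas the catalogue entry describes the reporter as GFP, so this discrepancy should be noted. The ORF is followed by a double terminator made of rrnB T1 and T7Te. The depositor comments that this variant gives low expression, placing it at the weak end of an RBS series. The associated publication describes a toolkit for controlling gene expression in Acetobacteraceae, so the plasmid is suited to tuning or benchmarking translation strength in those bacteria.
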