Addgene plasmid #138031: MYMH 33
Purpose: Encodes Ribosome Binding Site (RBS) variant using GFP as a reporter gene
Depositing lab: Meng How Tan. Depositing organization: Nanyang Technological University. Publication: An Expanded Synthetic Biology Toolkit for Gene Expression Control in Acetobacteraceae. Teh MY, Ooi KH, Danny Teo SX, Bin Mansoor ME, Shaun Lim WZ, Tan MH. ACS Synth Biol. 2019 Apr 19;8(4):708-723. doi: 10.1021/acssynbio.8b00168. Epub 2019 Mar 22. PubMed 30865830.
Backbone
  Vector backbone: pSEVA-331Bb
  Vector type: Bacterial Expression
Growth in bacteria
  Bacterial resistance: Chloramphenicol, 25 μg/mL
  Growth temperature: 37°C
  Growth strain: DH5alpha
  Copy number: High Copy
Gene/Insert
  Gene/Insert name: pSEVA-331Bb-6GC-GFP
  Species: Synthetic
  Mutation: AAA GAC GAG AAA
  Cloning method: Restriction Enzyme; 5′ cloning site Unknown (unknown if destroyed)
Terms and licenses: Academic/Nonprofit Terms; Industry Terms: Not Available to Industry
Depositor comments: Low expression
How to cite: MYMH 33 was a gift from Meng How Tan (Addgene plasmid # 138031 ; http://n2t.net/addgene:138031 ; RRID:Addgene_138031)
